>Addgene plasmid #127220 | pMOD_D4910 | addgene full sequence | sequence record 254522 | Addgene NGS Result
ATGGCCACTGTGAACAACTGGCTCGCTTTCTCCCTCTCCCCGCAGGAGCTGCCGCCCTCCCAGACGACGG
ACTCCACACTCATCTCGGCCGCCACCGCCGACCATGTCTCCGGCGATGTCTGCTTCAACATCCCCCAAGA
TTGGAGCATGAGGGGATCAGAGCTTTCGGCGCTCGTCGCGGAGCCGAAGCTGGAGGACTTCCTCGGCGGC
ATCTCCTTCTCCGAGCAGCATCACAAGGCCAACTGCAACATGATACCCAGCACTAGCAGCACAGTTTGCT
ACGCCAGCTCAGGTGCTAGCACCGGCTACCATCACCAGCTGTACCACCAGCCCACCAGCTCAGCGCTCCA
CTTCGCGGACTCCGTAATGGTGGCCTCCTCGGCCGGTGTCCACGACGGCGGTGCCATGCTCAGCGCGGCC
GCCGCTAACGGTGTCGCTGGCGCTGCCAGTGCCAACGGCGGCGGCATCGGGCTGTCCATGATTAAGAACT
GGCTGCGGAGCCAACCGGCGCCCATGCAGCCGAGGGTGGCGGCGGCTGAGGGCGCGCAGGGGCTCTCTTT
GTCCATGAACATGGCGGGGACGACCCAAGGCGCTGCTGGCATGCCACTTCTCGCTGGAGAGCGCGCACGG
GCGCCCGAGAGTGTATCCACGTCAGCACAGGGTGGAGCCGTCGTCGTCACGGCGCCGAAGGAGGATAGCG
GTGGCAGCGGTGTTGCCGGCGCTCTAGTAGCCGTGAGCACGGACACGGGTGGCAGCGGCGGCGCGTCGGC
TGACAACACGGCAAGGAAGACGGTGGACACGTTCGGGCAGCGCACGTCGATTTACCGTGGCGTGACAAGG
CATAGATGGACTGGGAGATATGAGGCACATCTTTGGGATAACAGTTGCAGAAGGGAAGGGCAAACTCGTA
AGGGTCGTCAAGTCTATTTAGGTGGCTATGATAAAGAGGAGAAAGCTGCTAGGGCTTATGATCTTGCTGC
TCTGAAGTACTGGGGTGCCACAACAACAACAAATTTTCCAGTGAGTAACTACGAAAAGGAGCTGGAGGAC
ATGAAGCACATGACAAGGCAGGAGTTTGTAGCGCCTCTGAGAAGGAAGTCCAGTGGTTTCTCCAGAGGTG
CATCCATTTACAGGGGAGTGACTAGGCATCACCAACATGGAAGATGGCAAGCACGGATTGGACGAGTTGC
AGGGAACAAGGATCTTTACTTGGGCACCTTCAGCACCCAGGAGGAGGCAGCGGAGGCGTACGACATCGCG
GCGATCAAGTTCCGCGGCCTCAACGCCGTCACCAACTTCGACATGAGCCGCTACGACGTGAAGTCCATCC
TGGACAGCAGCGCCCTCCCCATCGGCAGCGCCGCCAAGCGCCTCAAGGAGGCCGAGGCCGCAGCGTCCGC
GCAGCACCACCATGCGGGTGTCGTTTCCTATGACGTTGGGAGGATTGCCAGCCAACTGGGAGATGGCGGT
GCCCTCGCTGCGGCCTATGGTGCTCACTATCACGGTGCCGCGTGGCCAACGATTGCATTCCAGCCGGGCG
CGGCGTCCACCGGACTGTACCATCCTTACGCGCAGCAGCCTATGCGCGGCGGTGGATGGTGTAAACAAGA
GCAAGATCACGCTGTGATAGCAGCGGCACACTCCTTGCAGGATCTTCATCATTTGAATCTCGGAGCCGCC
GGGGCCCACGACTTTTTCTCGGCAGGGCAGCAGGCCGCCGCCGCTGCGATGCACGGCCTGGGTAGCATCG
ACAGTGCGTCGCTGGAGCACAGCACCGGCTCCAACTCCGTCGTCTACAACGGCGGGGTCGGCGACAGCAA
CGGCGCCAGCGCCGTCGGCGGCAGTGGCGGTGGCTACATGATGCCGATGAGCGCTGCCGGAGCAACCACT
ACATCGGCAATGGTGAGCCACGAGCAGGTCCATGCACGGGCCTACGACGAAGCCAAGCAGGCTGCTCAGA
TGGGGTACGAGAGCTACCTGGTGAACGCGGAGAACAATGGTGGCGGAAGGATGTCTGCATGGGGGACTGT
CGTGTCTGCAGCCGCGGCGGCAGCAGCAAGCAGCAACGACAACATGGCCGCCGACGTGGGCCACGGCGGC
GCGCAGCTGTTCAGTGTCTGGAACGACACTTAACTCGAGCCCTAGACTTGTCCATCTTCTGGATTGGCCA
AGTTAATTAATGTATGAAATAAAAGGATGCACACATAGTGACATGCTAATCACTATAATGTGGGCATCAA
AGTTGTGTGTTATGTGTAATTACTAATTATCTGAATAAGAGAAAGAGATCATCCATATTTCTTATCCTAA
ATGAATGTCACGTGTCTTTATAATTCTTTGATGAACCAGATGCATTTTATTAACCAATTCCATATACATA
TAAATATTAATCATATATAATTAATATCAATTGGGTTAGCAAAACAAATCTAGTCTAGGTGTGTTTTGCT
AATTATTGGGGGATAGTGCAAAAAGAAATCTACGTTCTCAATAATTCAGATAGAAAACTTAATAAAGTGA
GATAATTTACATAGATTGCTTTTATCCTTTGATATATGTGAAACCATGCATGATATAAGGAAAATAGATA
GAGAAATAATTTTTTACATCGTTGAATATGTAAACAATTTAATTCAAGAAGCTAGGAATATAAATATTGA
GGAGTTTATGATTAGAGCTCAGTGACTAGCAGGTGATGAAAAGCCTTAGGGTCAGGTGGCACTTTTCGGG
GAAATGTGCGATGAACCCCTATTTGTTTATTTTTCTAAATACATTCAAATATGTATCCGCTAATGAGACA
ATAACCCTGATAAATGCTTCAATTATATTGAAAAAGGAAGAGTATGAGTATCCAACATTTCCGTGTCGCC
CTTATTCCCTTTTTTGCGGCCTTCTGCCTTCCTGTTTTTGCTCACCCAGAAACGCTGGTGAAAGTAAAAG
ATGCTGAAGATCAGTTGGGTGCCCGAGTGGGTTACATTGAACTGGATCTCAACAGCGGCAAAATCTTAGA
GAGTTTTCGCCCCGAAGAACGCTTCCCAATGATGAGCACTTTCAAAGTTCTGCTATGTGGCGCGGTGTTA
TCCCGTATTGATGCTGGGCAAGAGCAACTCGGTCGCCGCATACACTATTCTCAGAATGACTTGGTTGAGT
ATTCACCAGTCACAGAAAAGCATCTTACGGATGGCATGACAGTAAGAGAATTATGTAGTGCTGCCATAAC
CATGAGTGATAACACTGCGGCCAACTTACTTCTGACAACGATTGGAGGACCGAAGGAGCTAACCGCTTTT
TTGCACAACATGGGGGATCATGTAACTCGCCTTGATCGTTGGGAACCGGAGCTGAATGAAGCCATACCAA
ACGACGAGCGTGACACCACGATGCCTGTAGCAATGGCAACAACTCTCCGCAAACTATTAACTGGCGAACT
ACTTACTCTTGCTTCACGCCAGCAACTCATTGACTGGATGGAGGCGGACAAAGTTGCAGGACCACTTCTG
CGCTCGGCACTTCCGGCTGGCTGGTTTATTGCTGATAAATCTGGAGCCGGTGAGCGTGGGTCTCGCGGTA
TCATTGCAGCACTGGGGCCAGATGGTAAGCCCTCCCGTATCGTAGTTATCTACACGACGGGGAGTCAGGC
AACTATGGATGAACGAAATAGACAGATCGCTGAGATAGGTGCCTCACTGATTAAGCATTGGTAACTGTCA
GACGAAGGGAAATAAATAGTAGCCCGCCTGATGTGCGGGCTTTTTTTTGGTGGTGGTTACCAGTGTCGCT
TAGCTACCGTAGGTCCTCTTAGGCGGTCCGATTAGCGACATAGTCATCAATGCCTTGACGGCAAAATCCC
TTAACGTGAGTTTTCGTTCCACTGAGCGTCAGACCCCGTAGAAAAGATCAAAGGATCTTCTTGAGATCCT
TTTTTTCTGCGCGTAATCTGCTGCTTGCAAACAAAAAAACCACCGCTACCAGCGGTGGTTTGTTTGCCGG
ATCAAGAGCTACTAACTCTTTTTCCGAAGGTAACTGGCTTCAGCAGAGCGCAGATACCAAATACTGTTCT
TCTAGTGTAGCCGTAGTTAGGCCACCACTTCAAGAACTCTGTAGCACCGCCTACATACCTCGCTCTGCTA
ATCCTGTTACCAGTGGCTGCTGCCAGTGGCGATAAGTCGTGTCTTACCGGGTTGGACTCAAGACGATAGT
TACCGGATAAGGCGCAGCGGTCGGGCTGAACGGGGGGTTCGTGCTCACAGCCCAGCTTGGAGCGAACGAC
CTACACCGAACTGAGATACCTACAGCGTGAGCTATGAGAAAGCGCCACGCTTCCCGAAGGGAGAAAGGCG
GACAGGTATCCGGTAAGCGGCAGGGTCGGAACAGGAGAGCGCACGAGGGAGCTTCCAGGGGGAAACGCCT
GGTATCTTTATAGTCCTGTCGGGTTTCGCCACCTCTGACTTGAGCGTCGATTTTTGTGATGCTCGTCAGG
GGGGCGGAGCCTATGGAAAAACGCCAGCAACGCGGCCTTTTTACGGTTCCTGGCCTTTTGCTGGCCTTTT
GCTCACATGTTCTTTCCTGCGTTATCCCCTGATTCTGTGGATAACCGTATTACCGCCTTTGAGTGAGCTG
ATACCGCTCGCCGCAGCCGAACGACCGAGCGCAGCGAGTCAGTGAGCGAGGAAGCGGAAGAGCGCCCACC
TGCAACGTCCCGGCGCGCCTGCAGTGCAGCGTGACCCGGTCGTGCCCCTCTCTAGAGATAATGAGCATTG
CATGTCTAAGTTATAAAAAATTACCACATATTTTTTTTGTCACACTTGTTTGAAGTGCAGTTTATCTATC
TTTATACATATATTTAAACTTTACTCTACGAATAATATAATCTATAGTACTACAATAATATCAGTGTTTT
AGAGAATCATATAAATGAACAGTTAGACATGGTCTAAAGGACAATTGAGTATTTTGACAACAGGACTCTA
CAGTTTTATCTTTTTAGTGTGCATGTGTTCTCCTTTTTTTTTGCAAATAGCTTCACCTATATAATACTTC
ATCCATTTTATTAGTACATCCATTTAGGGTTTAGGGTTAATGGTTTTTATAGACTAATTTTTTTAGTACA
TCTATTTTATTCTATTTTAGCCTCTAAATTAAGAAAACTAAAACTCTATTTTAGTTTTTTTATTTAATAA
TTTAGATATAAAATAGAATAAAATAAAGTGACTAAAAATTAAACAAATACCCTTTAAGAAATTAAAAAAA
CTAAGGAAACATTTTTCTTGTTTCGAGTAGATAATGCCAGCCTGTTAAACGCCGTCGACGAGTCTAACGG
ACACCAACCAGCGAACCAGCAGCGTCGCGTCGGGCCAAGCGAAGCAGACGGCACGGCATCTCTGTCGCTG
CCTCTGGACCCCTCTCGAGAGTTCCGCTCCACCGTTGGACTTGCTCCGCTGTCGGCATCCAGAAATTGCG
TGGCGGAGCGGCAGACGTGAGCCGGCACGGCAGGCGGCCTCCTCCTCCTCTCACGGCACCGGCAGCTACG
GGGGATTCCTTTCCCACCGCTCCTTCGCTTTCCCTTCCTCGCCCGCCGTAATAAATAGACACCCCCTCCA
CACCCTCTTTCCCCAACCTCGTGTTGTTCGGAGCGCACACACACACAACCAGATCTCCCCCAAATCCACC
CGTCGGCACCTCCGCTTCAAGGTACGCCGCTCGTCCTCCCCCCCCCCCTCTCTACCTTCTCTAGATCGGC
GTTCCGGTCCATGGTTAGGGCCCGGTAGTTCTACTTCTGTTCATGTTTGTGTTAGATCCGTGTTTGTGTT
AGATCCGTGCTGCTAGCGTTCGTACACGGATGCGACCTGTACGTCAGACACGTTCTGATTGCTAACTTGC
CAGTGTTTCTCTTTGGGGAATCCTGGGATGGCTCTAGCCGTTCCGCAGACGGGATCGATTTCATGATTTT
TTTTGTTTCGTTGCATAGGGTTTGGTTTGCCCTTTTCCTTTATTTCAATATATGCCGTGCACTTGTTTGT
CGGGTCATCTTTTCATGCTTTTTTTTGTCTTGGTTGTGATGATGTGGTCTGGTTGGGCGGTCGTTCTAGA
TCGGAGTAGAATTAATTCTGTTTCAAACTACCTGGTGGATTTATTAATTTTGGATCTGTATGTGTGTGCC
ATACATATTCATAGTTACGAATTGAAGATGATGGATGGAAATATCGATCTAGGATAGGTATACATGTTGA
TGCGGGTTTTACTGATGCATATACAGAGATGCTTTTTGTTCGCTTGGTTGTGATGATGTGGTGTGGTTGG
GCGGTCGTTCATTCGTTCTAGATCGGAGTAGAATACTGTTTCAAACTACCTGGTGTATTTATTAATTTTG
GAACTGTATGTGTGTGTCATACATCTTCATAGTTACGAGTTTAAGATGGATGGAAATATCGATCTAGGAT
AGGTATACATGTTGATGTGGGTTTTACTGATGCATATACATGATGGCATATGCAGCATCTATTCATATGC
TCTAACCTTGAGTACCTATCTATTATAATAAACAAGTATGTTTTATAATTATTTTGATCTTGATATACTT
GGATGATGGCATATGCAGCAGCTATATGTGGATTTTTTTAGCCCTGCCTTCATACGCTATTTATTTGCTT
GGTACTGTTTCTTTTGTCGATGCTCACCCTGTTGTTTGGTGTTACTTCCTGCAGGCTTCCCTAACCTTTG
CACTGTCCAAAATGGCTTCCTGATCCCCTCACTTCCTCGAATCAATCTAAGAAGAAACTCAAGCCGCAAC
CATTAGGGGCAGATTAATTGCTGCACTTTCAGATAATCAAGC
Features (pLannotate 1.2.2; 5 found; start..end, strand, type, name):
    532..1404    +  CDS            PLT2 (fragment): PLET2_ARATH - Also known as AIL4 From Arabidopsis thaliana (Mouse-ear cress).
   2743..2843    +  promoter       AmpR promoter: bla
   2844..3704    +  CDS            AmpR: β-lactamase; bla; confers resistance to ampicillin, carbenicillin, and related antibiotics
   3911..4499    +  rep_origin     ori: high-copy-number ColE1/pMB1/pBR322/pUC origin of replication
   4709..6698    +  promoter       Ubi promoter: maize polyubiquitin gene promoter
