[The description below was written by a language model from this plasmid's Addgene catalogue record and pLannotate feature annotations shown in this document.]
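Description:
pMOD_D4910 is a plant expression module plasmid, described as a "Module D" construct built on the pMOD_D4800EC backbone, that carries a maize BABY BOOM (BBM) coding sequence under the maize ubiquitin 1 promoter (ZmUbi1::BBM). In bacteria it is maintained as a high-copy plasmid through a ColE1/pUC-type origin of replication and selected with ampicillin via the β-lactamase gene (AmpR) and its native bla promoter. The sequenced record is 6,832 nt.

The annotated feature table shows a roughly 2 kb maize polyubiquitin promoter, a strong constitutive promoter widely used in monocots, lying near the end of the circular map and reading across the origin of the numbering into the downstream coding region. The automated annotation labels part of that coding region as a fragment of Arabidopsis PLT2/AIL4. This most likely reflects homology rather than a different insert, since BBM and the PLETHORA proteins belong to the same AP2/ERF-family group of AINTEGUMENTA-like transcription factors, and the catalogue entry states the insert is a codon-optimized maize BBM. No terminator, tag or reporter is annotated, and the cloning sites are recorded as unknown, so the 3′ regulatory element and the module's assembly junctions cannot be described from the record.

BBM is a developmental regulator that promotes cell proliferation and embryogenic or meristematic fate. In line with the associated publication on plant gene editing through de novo induction of meristems, this module appears intended to supply BBM expression as one component of a multi-module vector assembly system. No plant selectable marker or T-DNA borders are annotated on this plasmid.
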