Addgene plasmid #127220: pMOD_D4910
Purpose: Module D with ZmUbi1::BBM
Depositing lab: Daniel Voytas. Depositing organization: University of Minnesota. Publication: Plant gene editing through de novo induction of meristems. Maher MF, Nasti RA, Vollbrecht M, Starker CG, Clark MD, Voytas DF. Nat Biotechnol. 2019 Dec 16. pii: 10.1038/s41587-019-0337-2. doi: 10.1038/s41587-019-0337-2. PubMed 31844292.
Backbone
  Vector backbone: pMOD_D4800EC
  Backbone manufacturer: Voytas Lab
  Vector type: Plant Expression
Growth in bacteria
  Bacterial resistance: Ampicillin, 100 μg/mL
  Growth temperature: 37°C
  Growth strain: DH5alpha
  Copy number: High Copy
Gene/Insert
  Gene/Insert name: BBM
  Species: Maize
  Mutation: codon optimized CDSs
  Cloning method: Restriction Enzyme; 5′ cloning site unknown (unknown if destroyed); 3′ cloning site unknown (unknown if destroyed)
Terms and licenses: Academic/Nonprofit Terms; Industry Terms: Not Available to Industry
How to cite: pMOD_D4910 was a gift from Daniel Voytas (Addgene plasmid # 127220 ; http://n2t.net/addgene:127220 ; RRID:Addgene_127220)
